Addgene plasmid #196459: AncNeo+6sub
Purpose: Expresses Na,K-ATPase (ATP1A1 and ATP1B1 in pFastBac Dual vector) in insect cells
Depositing lab: Susanne Dobler. Depositing organization: Universitaet Hamburg. Publication: Historical Contingency Shapes Toxin Resistance in a Specialist Avian Predator. Mohammadi S, Pradhan S, Hoffmann FG, Herrera-Álvarez S, Deng Y, Eacock A, Dobler S, Storz JF, Rowland HM. bioRxiv 2025.07.04.662692 10.1101/2025.07.04.662692.
Backbone
  Vector backbone: pFastBac Dual
  Backbone manufacturer: Thermo Fisher (Invitrogen)
  Backbone size w/o insert (bp): 5235
  Total vector size (bp): 9101
  Vector type: Insect Expression
Growth in bacteria
  Bacterial resistance: Ampicillin, 100 μg/mL
  Growth temperature: 37°C
  Growth strain: DH5alpha
  Copy number: Unknown
Gene/Insert 1
  Gene/Insert name: ATP1A1
  Species: Ancestral Neoaves
  Insert size (bp): 3090
  Promoter: PH
  Cloning method: Restriction Enzyme; 5′ cloning site unknown (unknown if destroyed); 3′ cloning site unknown (unknown if destroyed)
  Sequencing primers: 5′ ATTCCGGATTATTCATACCGTCCCACCATCG; 3′ GTGGTATGGCTGATTATGATCCTCTAGTACTTCTC
Gene/Insert 2
  Gene/Insert name: ATP1B1
  Species: Ancestral Neoaves
  Insert size (bp): 928
  Promoter: p10
  Cloning method: Restriction Enzyme; 5′ cloning site unknown (unknown if destroyed); 3′ cloning site unknown (unknown if destroyed)
  Sequencing primers: 5′ CGGGTTCCTTCCGGTATTGTCTCCTTC; 3′ ACGGACCTTTAATTCAACCCAACACAATATA
Resource information
  A portion of this plasmid was derived from a plasmid made by: GeneArt Gene Synthesis (Thermo Fisher Scientific)
Terms and licenses: Academic/Nonprofit Terms; Industry Terms: Not Available to Industry
How to cite: AncNeo+6sub was a gift from Susanne Dobler (Addgene plasmid # 196459 ; http://n2t.net/addgene:196459 ; RRID:Addgene_196459)
