[The description below was written by a language model from this plasmid's Addgene catalogue record and pLannotate feature annotations shown in this document.]
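Description:
AncNeo+6sub is an insect-cell expression plasmid of about 9.1 kb built on the pFastBac Dual baculovirus donor backbone. It carries both subunits of a Na,K-ATPase. In E. coli it replicates from a high-copy ColE1/pUC-type origin and is selected with ampicillin through the bla gene; an f1 origin is also present. The expression region sits between the Tn7R and Tn7L ends of a mini-Tn7 element, together with a gentamicin acetyltransferase marker driven by the Pc integron promoter. In the standard Bac-to-Bac scheme this arrangement lets the whole cassette transpose into a baculovirus bacmid. The recombinant bacmid is then used to generate virus for infecting insect cells.

The payload consists of two divergently oriented late baculovirus promoters. The polyhedrin (PH) promoter drives ATP1A1, the roughly 3.1 kb catalytic alpha subunit, and this unit ends in an SV40 polyadenylation signal. The p10 promoter on the opposite strand drives ATP1B1, the roughly 0.9 kb beta subunit needed for assembly and membrane delivery of the pump, and this unit ends in an HSV TK poly(A) signal. The catalogue gives the species for both inserts as "Ancestral Neoaves", indicating reconstructed ancestral bird sequences, and part of the plasmid derives from commercial gene synthesis. The chicken and rabbit labels in the automated annotation are only the closest database matches. The "+6sub" in the name suggests six substitutions added to the ancestral background, but the record does not say which they are or which subunit carries them. No epitope tags or reporters are annotated. Co-expression of both subunits yields a functional recombinant pump, and the associated publication concerns the evolution of toxin resistance in a specialist avian predator.
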