Features (pLannotate 1.2.2; 18 found; start..end, strand, type, name):
     81..97      +  CDS            lacZα (fragment): LacZα fragment of β-galactosidase; lacZ fragment
    102..556     +  rep_origin     f1 ori (sequence partly withheld): f1 bacteriophage origin of replication; arrow indicates direction of (+) strand synthesis
    582..686     +  promoter       AmpR promoter: bla
    687..1547    +  CDS            AmpR: β-lactamase; bla; confers resistance to ampicillin, carbenicillin, and related antibiotics
   1718..2306    +  rep_origin     ori: high-copy-number ColE1/pMB1/pBR322/pUC origin of replication
   2492..2543    -  misc_feature   bom (fragment): basis of mobility region from pBR322
   2611..2835    -  mobile_element Tn7R: mini-Tn7 element (right end of the Tn7 transposon) Tn7
   2902..3435    -  CDS            GmR: gentamycin acetyltransferase; aacC1; confers resistance to gentamycin
   3624..3652    -  promoter       Pc promoter: intI1 (promoter lies within the coding sequence); class 1 integron promoter
   3630..3989    -  CDS            YPR2_ECOLX (fragment): Protein predicted: Swiss-Prot protein existence level 4. From Escherichia coli.
   4160..4208    -  polyA_signal   HSV TK poly(A) signal: herpes simplex virus thymidine kinase polyadenylation signal (Cole and Stacy, 1985)
   4282..5196    -  CDS            ATP1B1: AT1B1_CHICK - Experimental evidence at protein level: Swiss-Prot protein existence level 1. This is the non-catalytic component of the active enzyme, which catalyzes the hydrolysis of ATP coupled with the exchange of Na(+) and K(+) ions across the plasma membrane. The beta subunit regulates, through assembly of alpha/beta heterodimers, the number of sodium pumps transported to the plasma membrane. From Gallus gallus (Chicken).
   5216..5325    -  promoter       p10 promoter: baculovirus promoter for expression in insect cells
   5349..5440    +  promoter       polyhedrin promoter: polh from Autographa californica; promoter for the baculovirus polyhedrin gene
   5483..8557    +  CDS            ATP1A1: AT1A1_RABIT - Experimental evidence at protein level: Swiss-Prot protein existence level 1. This is the catalytic component of the active enzyme, which catalyzes the hydrolysis of ATP coupled with the exchange of sodium and potassium ions across the plasma membrane. This action creates the electrochemical gradient of sodium and potassium ions, providing the energy for active transport of various nutrients (By similarity). May contribute to blood-heart barrier properties of endocardial endothelium and may control cardiac performance via endothelial Na(+)/H(+) exchange (PubMed:11738066). From Or
   8584..8667    +  CDS            large T antigen (fragment): large T antigen from SV40 (simian virus 40)
   8690..8824    +  polyA_signal   SV40 poly(A) signal: SV40 polyadenylation signal
   8853..9018    -  mobile_element Tn7L: mini-Tn7 element (left end of the Tn7 transposon) Tn7
>Addgene plasmid #196459 | AncNeo+6sub | addgene full sequence | sequence record 393029 | Addgene NGS Result
TTCTCTGTCACAGAATGAAAATTTTTCTGTCATCTCTTCGTTATTAATGTTTGTAATTGACTGAATATCA
ACGCTTATTTGCAGCCTGAATGGCGAATGGG
[124 nt withheld, positions 102-225]
C
[91 nt withheld, positions 227-317]
A
[49 nt withheld, positions 319-367]
CCTTTGACGTTGGAGTCCACGTTCTT
[37 nt withheld, positions 394-430]
ACCCTATCTCGGTCTATTCTTTTGATTTATAAGGGATTTTGCCGATTTCGGCCTATTGGTTAAAAAATGA
GCTGATTTAACAAAAATTTAACGCGAATTTTAACAAAATATTAACGCTTACAATTTAGGTGGCACTTTTC
GGGGAAATGTGCGCGGAACCCCTATTTGTTTATTTTTCTAAATACATTCAAATATGTATCCGCTCATGAG
ACAATAACCCTGATAAATGCTTCAATAATATTGAAAAAGGAAGAGTATGAGTATTCAACATTTCCGTGTC
GCCCTTATTCCCTTTTTTGCGGCATTTTGCCTTCCTGTTTTTGCTCACCCAGAAACGCTGGTGAAAGTAA
AAGATGCTGAAGATCAGTTGGGTGCACGAGTGGGTTACATCGAACTGGATCTCAACAGCGGTAAGATCCT
TGAGAGTTTTCGCCCCGAAGAACGTTTTCCAATGATGAGCACTTTTAAAGTTCTGCTATGTGGCGCGGTA
TTATCCCGTATTGACGCCGGGCAAGAGCAACTCGGTCGCCGCATACACTATTCTCAGAATGACTTGGTTG
AGTACTCACCAGTCACAGAAAAGCATCTTACGGATGGCATGACAGTAAGAGAATTATGCAGTGCTGCCAT
AACCATGAGTGATAACACTGCGGCCAACTTACTTCTGACAACGATCGGAGGACCGAAGGAGCTAACCGCT
TTTTTGCACAACATGGGGGATCATGTAACTCGCCTTGATCGTTGGGAACCGGAGCTGAATGAAGCCATAC
CAAACGACGAGCGTGACACCACGATGCCTGTAGCAATGGCAACAACGTTGCGCAAACTATTAACTGGCGA
ACTACTTACTCTAGCTTCCCGGCAACAATTAATAGACTGGATGGAGGCGGATAAAGTTGCAGGACCACTT
CTGCGCTCGGCCCTTCCGGCTGGCTGGTTTATTGCTGATAAATCTGGAGCCGGTGAGCGTGGGTCTCGCG
GTATCATTGCAGCACTGGGGCCAGATGGTAAGCCCTCCCGTATCGTAGTTATCTACACGACGGGGAGTCA
GGCAACTATGGATGAACGAAATAGACAGATCGCTGAGATAGGTGCCTCACTGATTAAGCATTGGTAACTG
TCAGACCAAGTTTACTCATATATACTTTAGATTGATTTAAAACTTCATTTTTAATTTAAAAGGATCTAGG
TGAAGATCCTTTTTGATAATCTCATGACCAAAATCCCTTAACGTGAGTTTTCGTTCCACTGAGCGTCAGA
CCCCGTAGAAAAGATCAAAGGATCTTCTTGAGATCCTTTTTTTCTGCGCGTAATCTGCTGCTTGCAAACA
AAAAAACCACCGCTACCAGCGGTGGTTTGTTTGCCGGATCAAGAGCTACCAACTCTTTTTCCGAAGGTAA
CTGGCTTCAGCAGAGCGCAGATACCAAATACTGTTCTTCTAGTGTAGCCGTAGTTAGGCCACCACTTCAA
GAACTCTGTAGCACCGCCTACATACCTCGCTCTGCTAATCCTGTTACCAGTGGCTGCTGCCAGTGGCGAT
AAGTCGTGTCTTACCGGGTTGGACTCAAGACGATAGTTACCGGATAAGGCGCAGCGGTCGGGCTGAACGG
GGGGTTCGTGCACACAGCCCAGCTTGGAGCGAACGACCTACACCGAACTGAGATACCTACAGCGTGAGCT
ATGAGAAAGCGCCACGCTTCCCGAAGGGAGAAAGGCGGACAGGTATCCGGTAAGCGGCAGGGTCGGAACA
GGAGAGCGCACGAGGGAGCTTCCAGGGGGAAACGCCTGGTATCTTTATAGTCCTGTCGGGTTTCGCCACC
TCTGACTTGAGCGTCGATTTTTGTGATGCTCGTCAGGGGGGCGGAGCCTATGGAAAAACGCCAGCAACGC
GGCCTTTTTACGGTTCCTGGCCTTTTGCTGGCCTTTTGCTCACATGTTCTTTCCTGCGTTATCCCCTGAT
TCTGTGGATAACCGTATTACCGCCTTTGAGTGAGCTGATACCGCTCGCCGCAGCCGAACGACCGAGCGCA
GCGAGTCAGTGAGCGAGGAAGCGGAAGAGCGCCTGATGCGGTATTTTCTCCTTACGCATCTGTGCGGTAT
TTCACACCGCATAGACCAGCCGCGTAACCTGGCAAAATCGGTTACGGTTGAGTAATAAATGGATGCCCTG
CGTAAGCGGGTGTGGGCGGACAATAAAGTCTTAAACTGAACAAAATAGATCTAAACTATGACAATAAAGT
CTTAAACTAGACAGAATAGTTGTAAACTGAAATCAGTCCAGTTATGCTGTGAAAAAGCATACTGGACTTT
TGTTATGGCTAAAGCAAACTCTTCATTTTCTGAAGTGCAAATTGCCCGTCGTATTAAAGAGGGGCGTGGC
CAAGGGCATGGTAAAGACTATATTCGCGGCGTTGTGACAATTTACCGAACAACTCCGCGGCCGGGAAGCC
GATCTCGGCTTGAACGAATTGTTAGGTGGCGGTACTTGGGTCGATATCAAAGTGCATCACTTCTTCCCGT
ATGCCCAACTTTGTATAGAGAGCCACTGCGGGATCGTCACCGTAATCTGCTTGCACGTAGATCACATAAG
CACCAAGCGCGTTGGCCTCATGCTTGAGGAGATTGATGAGCGCGGTGGCAATGCCCTGCCTCCGGTGCTC
GCCGGAGACTGCGAGATCATAGATATAGATCTCACTACGCGGCTGCTCAAACTTGGGCAGAACGTAAGCC
GCGAGAGCGCCAACAACCGCTTCTTGGTCGAAGGCAGCAAGCGCGATGAATGTCTTACTACGGAGCAAGT
TCCCGAGGTAATCGGAGTCCGGCTGATGTTGGGAGTAGGTGGCTACGTCTCCGAACTCACGACCGAAAAG
ATCAAGAGCAGCCCGCATGGATTTGACTTGGTCAGGGCCGAGCCTACATGTGCGAATGATGCCCATACTT
GAGCCACCTAACTTTGTTTTAGGGCGACTGCCCTGCTGCGTAACATCGTTGCTGCTGCGTAACATCGTTG
CTGCTCCATAACATCAAACATCGACCCACGGCGTAACGCGCTTGCTGCTTGGATGCCCGAGGCATAGACT
GTACAAAAAAACAGTCATAACAAGCCATGAAAACCGCCACTGCGCCGTTACCACCGCTGCGTTCGGTCAA
GGTTCTGGACCAGTTGCGTGAGCGCATACGCTACTTGCATTACAGTTTACGAACCGAACAGGCTTATGTC
AACTGGGTTCGTGCCTTCATCCGTTTCCACGGTGTGCGTCACCCGGCAACCTTGGGCAGCAGCGAAGTCG
AGGCATTTCTGTCCTGGCTGGCGAACGAGCGCAAGGTTTCGGTCTCCACGCATCGTCAGGCATTGGCGGC
CTTGCTGTTCTTCTACGGCAAGGTGCTGTGCACGGATCTGCCCTTGCTTCAGGAGATCGGTAGACCTCGG
CCGTCGCGGCGCTTGCCGGTGGTGCTGACCCCGGATGAAGTGGTTCGCATCCTCGGTTTTCTGGAAGGCG
AGCATCGTTTGTTCGCCCAGGACTCTAGCTATAGTTCTAGTGGTTGGCTACGTACCCGTAGTGGCTATGG
CAGGGCTTGCCGCCCCGACGTTGGCTGCGAGCCCTGGGCCTTCACCCGAACTTGGGGGTTGGGGTGGGGA
AAAGGAAGAAACGCGGGCGTATTGGTCCCAATGGGGTCTCGGTGGGGTATCGACAGAGTGCCAGCCCTGG
GACCGAACCCCGCGTTTATGAACAAACGACCCAACACCCGTGCGTTTTATTCTGTCTTTTTATTGCCGTC
ATAGCGCGGGTTCCTTCCGGTATTGTCTCCTTCCGTGTTTCAGTTAGCCTCCCCCATCTCCCGGTACCTT
AGGAGGACTTGATATCGAACTTGATGTCGAAACGGCCCTGGAAACGGTCCTTGTCGGAGTACTGGATGTT
CTGGCCGTAAGCACGGCACTCGACACGCACTTCCATGTCGTAGGTCAGGTTGGTGAACTGCACAGCCACC
AGAGGTTGCAGGTAACGGGGCTGCAGCAGCTTTCCGTAGTAAGGGTAGTACTGCAGAGCGAAACCAGGGT
AACCGCCCATGCCGTAGTACTCGACGGTGCCGATCTTGTCAGCGTCCTCTTCACGCTTAGCGGTGCAGTG
CACGGGGATCAAGTAGGGGTTGTACTTAGCCATCACTTCAGGAGGCAGGGACTCGTTCACGGGAGCCTTG
GGCTTGAAACCGATGATACGGTTCAGCTTGACCAGGATGCAAGGCTTGCCGTCACGGTAACCGAAGGTGG
GGTCGTTGATACCGGAGCAGTTCTCGAGCCACTCGCGCTTGAACTTGCAGACTTTCTTCTGGCCCTGAGC
GTCGTTGTAGGGACCACGCTCTTTGTAGTCGGTGGGGATGTCGCCGCAGTCCTGGAAGATGATGTTCTCG
GTCTGCTGGTCAGCGGAGTAGTCCTTCAGGAACTTCTCGAGGTTCTTCACGTAGGGCTCGTAGGACTTGG
GGTCAGAAGCGGTGAAGGAGATCTCGGTCTTTTGCACCTGAGGCACTTGGGTCAGTCCAGGAGGAGCCAC
ACGGTCTTGGTACTTGGGCTCGAACTCGGACACGGTCAGCAGCATCACTTGGATGGTGCCGATGAAGATA
CCAGCCAGGCAACCGTAGAAGATCACGTAGAACAGCAGGATCTTGAACCAGGAACCACCGGTACGACCCA
GCAGCTCTTTCTTCTCGGAGTTCCAGATGAACTTCTTCCAGTTGCCGTCGCCGTCTTTAGCCTTGCCACG
AGCCATGATCAAGTCTTCGTCGAGTGATTGTAAATAAAATGTAATTTACAGTATAGTATTTTAATTAATA
TACAAATGATTTGATAATAATTCTTATTTAACTATAATATATTGTGTTGGGTTGAATTAAAGGTCCGTAT
ACTCCGGAATATTAATAGATCATGGAGATAATTAAAATGATAACCATCTCGCAAATAAATAAGTATTTTA
CTGTTTTCGTAACAGTTTTGTAATAAAAAAACCTATAAATATTCCGGATTATTCATACCGTCCCACCATC
GGGCGCGGATCCATGGGCAAAGGTGCTGGTCGTGATAAGTACGAGCCCACCGCTACCTCTGAGCACGGTG
CTAAGAAGAAGAAAAAGGGCAAGAAAGAACGCGAGCGCGACATGGACGAGCTGAAGAAAGAAGTCTCCAT
GGACGACCACAAGCTGTCCCTCGACGAGCTGCACCGTAAATACGGCACCGACCTGTCTCGTGGACTGACC
TCTGCTCGTGCTGCTGAGATCTTGGCTCGTGACGGTCCCAACACTCTGACCCCTCCACCTACTACTCCCG
AGTGGGTCAAGTTCTGCCGTCAGCTGTTCGGTGGTTTCTCCCTGCTGCTGTGGATCGGTGCTATCCTGTG
CTTCCTGGCTTACGGTATCCAGACTCTGGTCAACGGCGAGGGCAACAACGACAACCTGTACCTGGGTGTC
GTGCTGGCTGCTGTCGTGATTATTACCGGTTGCTTCTCCTACTACCAAGAGGCCAAGTCCTCCAAGATCA
TGGAATCCTTCAAGAACATGGTGCCCCAGCAGGCTCTGGTCGTGCGTAACGGCGAGAAGATGTCCATCAA
CGCTGAGGGTGTCGTCGTGGGCGACCTGGTTGAAGTGAAAGGTGGCGACCGCATCCCCGCTGACCTGCGT
ATCATTTCCGCTCACGGTTGCAAGGTGGACAACTCCTCTCTGACCGGCGAATCCGAGCCTCAGACTCGTT
CTCCCGACTTCTCCAACGAGAACCCTCTGGAAACCCGCAACATTGCTTTCTTCTCCACCAACTGCGTCGA
GGGCACCGCTAGGGGTATCGTGATCTCTACTGGCGACCGTACCGTGATGGGTCGTATCGCTTCTCTGGCT
TCCGGCCTGGAAGGTGGCAAGACCCCTATCGCTATGGAAATCGAGCACTTCATCCACCTGATTACCGGTG
TCGCTGTGTTCCTGGGCGTGTCCTTCTTCATCCTGTCTCTGATCCTCGAGTACACCTGGCTCGAGGCTGT
GATCTTCCTGATCGGTATCATCGTGGCTAACGTGCCCGAGGGACTGCTGGCTACTGTGACTGTGTGCCTG
ACTCTGACCGCTAAGCGTATGGCTCGCAAGAACTGCCTGGTCAAGAACCTGGAAGCTGTGGAAACCCTGG
GTTCCACCTCCACCATCTGCTCCGACAAGACCGGTACACTGACCCAGAACCGTATGACCGTGGCTCACAT
GTGGTTCGACAACCAGATCCACGAGGCTGACACCACCGAGAACCAGTCCGGTGCTTCCTTCGACAAGTCC
TCTGCTACCTGGACCGCTTTGTCCCGTGTGGCTGGACTGTGTAACCGTGCCGTGTTCCAGGCTAATCAAG
AGAACGTGCCCATCCTGAAGCGTGCTGTTGCTGGCGACGCTTCCGAATCCGCTCTGCTGAAGTGCATCGA
GCTGTGCTGCGGTTCCGTGAAAGAGATGCGCGAGCGTTACCCCAAGGTGGTCGAGATCCCTTTCAACAGC
ACCAACAAGTACCAGCTGTCCATCCACAAGAACGCTAACCCCTCCGAGTCTCGTTACCTGCTGGTCATGA
AGGGTGCTCCCGAGCGTATCCTGGACCGTTGCTCCTCTATCCTGATCCACGGCAAAGAGCAGCCCCTGGA
CGAGGAAATGAAGGACGCTTTCCAGAACGCTTACCTGGAACTCGGTGGCCTGGGAGAACGTGTGTTGGGA
TTCTGCCACCTCGCTCTGCCCGACGATCAGTTCCCTGAGGGATTCCAGTTCGACACCGACGAAGTGAACT
TCCCCGTGGACAAGCTGTGCTTCGTGGGCCTGATGTCCATGATCGACCCTCCAAGAGCTGCTGTGCCAGA
CGCTGTTGGAAAGTGCCGTTCCGCTGGTATCAAAGTGATCATGGTCACCGGCGATCACCCCATCACCGCT
AAGGCTATCGCTAAAGGCGTGGGTATCATCTCCGAGGGCAACGAGACTGTCGAGGATATCGCTGCTCGTC
TGAACATCCCTGTCTCTCAAGTGAACCCTCGTGACGCTAAGGCCTGCGTGGTGCACGGTTCTGACCTGAA
GGACATGACCTCCGAGCAGCTGGACGACATCCTCATCCACCACACCGAGATCGTGTTCGCTCGTACATCC
CCTCAGCAAAAGCTGATCATCGTCGAAGGTTGCCAGCGTCAGGGTGCTATCGTGGCTGTTACAGGCGACG
GTGTCAACGACTCCCCTGCTCTGAAAAAGGCTGACATCGGAGTGGCTATGGGTATCGCTGGTTCCGACGT
GTCCAAGCAGGCTGCTGACATGATCCTGCTCGACGACAACTTCGCTTCCATCGTGACCGGCGTGGAAGAG
GGTCGTCTGATCTTCGACAACTTGAAGAAGTCGATCGCTTACACCCTGACCTCTAACATCCCCGAGATCA
CCCCTTTCTTGATCTTCATCATTGCGAACATCCCACTGCCTCTGGGCACCGTGACCATCCTGTGCATCGA
CCTGGGTACTGACATGGTCCCCGCTATCTCCCTCGCTTACGAGCAGGCTGAGTCCGACATCATGAAGCGC
CAGCCTCGTAACCCCAAGACCGACAAGCTGGTCAACGAGAGGCTGATCTCCATGGCCTACGGCCAGATCG
GCATGATCCAAGCTCTCGGTGGCTTCTTCACCTACTTCGTCATCATGGCTGAGAACGGTTTCTGGCCCTC
CGGCCTGTTGGGTATCAGAGTGCAATGGGACGACCGTTGGATCAACGACGTCGAGGACTCCTACGGACAG
CAGTGGACTTACGAACAGCGCAAGATCGTCGAGTTCACTTGCCACACCGCTTTCTTCGTGTCCATCGTGG
TGGTGCAGTGGGCTGACCTGATCATCTGCAAGACCCGTCGTAACTCTGTGTTCCAGCAGGGCATGAAGAA
CAAGATCCTCATCTTCGGCCTGTTCGAGGAAACCGCTCTGGCTGCTTTCCTGTCTTACTGCCCCGGCATG
GATGTGGCTCTGCGTATGTACCCTCTGAAGCCCACCTGGTGGTTCTGCGCTTTCCCCTACTCTCTGCTCA
TCTTCCTGTACGACGAGATCCGCAAGCTCATCATCCGTCGCAACCCTGGTGGCTGGGTCGAGAAAGAGAC
TTACTACTAAAAGCTTGTCGAGAAGTACTAGAGGATCATAATCAGCCATACCACATTTGTAGAGGTTTTA
CTTGCTTTAAAAAACCTCCCACACCTCCCCCTGAACCTGAAACATAAAATGAATGCAATTGTTGTTGTTA
ACTTGTTTATTGCAGCTTATAATGGTTACAAATAAAGCAATAGCATCACAAATTTCACAAATAAAGCATT
TTTTTCACTGCATTCTAGTTGTGGTTTGTCCAAACTCATCAATGTATCTTATCATGTCTGGATCTGATCA
CTGCTTGAGCCTAGGAGATCCGAACCAGATAAGTGAAATCTAGTTCCAAACTATTTTGTCATTTTTAATT
TTCGTATTAGCTTACGACGCTACACCCAGTTCCCATCTATTTTGTCACTCTTCCCTAAATAATCCTTAAA
AACTCCATTTCCACCCCTCCCAGTTCCCAACTATTTTGTCCGCCCACAGCGGGGCATTTTTCTTCCTGTT
ATGTTTTTAATCAAACATCCTGCCAACTCCATGTGACAAACCGTCATCTTCGGCTACTTT
